>Addgene plasmid #128590 | pRSF-1b-S2 | addgene full sequence | sequence record 263223 | Addgene NGS Result
GGGGAATTGTGAGCGGATAACAATTCCCCTGTAGAAATAATTTTGTTTAACTTTAATAAGGAGATATACC
[723 nt withheld, positions 71-793]
TAATTAACCTAGGCTGCTGCCACCGCTGAGCAATAACTAGCATAACCCCTTGGGGCCTCTAAACGGGTCT
TGAGGGGTTTTTTGCTGAAACCTCAGGCATTTGAGAAGCACACGGTCACACTGCTTCCGGTAGTCAATAA
ACCGGTAAACCAGCAATAGACATAAGCGGCTATTTAACGACCCTGCCCTGAACCGACGACAAGCTGACGA
CCGGGTCTCCGCAAGTGGCACTTTTCGGGGAAATGTGCGCGGAACCCCTATTTGTTTATTTTTCTAAATA
CATTCAAATATGTATCCGCTCATGAATTAATTCTTAGAAAAACTCATCGAGCATCAAATGAAACTGCAAT
TTATTCATATCAGGATTATCAATACCATATTTTTGAAAAAGCCGTTTCTGTAATGAAGGAGAAAACTCAC
CGAGGCAGTTCCATAGGATGGCAAGATCCTGGTATCGGTCTGCGATTCCGACTCGTCCAACATCAATACA
ACCTATTAATTTCCCCTCGTCAAAAATAAGGTTATCAAGTGAGAAATCACCATGAGTGACGACTGAATCC
GGTGAGAATGGCAAAAGTTTATGCATTTCTTTCCAGACTTGTTCAACAGGCCAGCCATTACGCTCGTCAT
CAAAATCACTCGCATCAACCAAACCGTTATTCATTCGTGATTGCGCCTGAGCGAGACGAAATACGCGGTC
GCTGTTAAAAGGACAATTACAAACAGGAATCGAATGCAACCGGCGCAGGAACACTGCCAGCGCATCAACA
ATATTTTCACCTGAATCAGGATATTCTTCTAATACCTGGAATGCTGTTTTCCCGGGGATCGCAGTGGTGA
GTAACCATGCATCATCAGGAGTACGGATAAAATGCTTGATGGTCGGAAGAGGCATAAATTCCGTCAGCCA
GTTTAGTCTGACCATCTCATCTGTAACATCATTGGCAACGCTACCTTTGCCATGTTTCAGAAACAACTCT
GGCGCATCGGGCTTCCCATACAATCGATAGATTGTCGCACCTGATTGCCCGACATTATCGCGAGCCCATT
TATACCCATATAAATCAGCATCCATGTTGGAATTTAATCGCGGCCTAGAGCAAGACGTTTCCCGTTGAAT
ATGGCTCATACTCTTCCTTTTTCAATATTATTGAAGCATTTATCAGGGTTATTGTCTCATGAGCGGATAC
ATATTTGAATGTATTTAGAAAAATAAACAAATAGGCATGCAGCGCTCTTCCGCTTCCTCGCTCACTGACT
CGCTACGCTCGGTCGTTCGACTGCGGCGAGCGGTGTCAGCTCACTCAAAAGCGGTAATACGGTTATCCAC
AGAATCAGGGGATAAAGCCGGAAAGAACATGTGAGCAAAAAGCAAAGCACCGGAAGAAGCCAACGCCGCA
GGCGTTTTTCCATAGGCTCCGCCCCCCTGACGAGCATCACAAAAATCGACGCTCAAGCCAGAGGTGGCGA
AACCCGACAGGACTATAAAGATACCAGGCGTTTCCCCCTGGAAGCTCCCTCGTGCGCTCTCCTGTTCCGA
CCCTGCCGCTTACCGGATACCTGTCCGCCTTTCTCCCTTCGGGAAGCGTGGCGCTTTCTCATAGCTCACG
CTGTTGGTATCTCAGTTCGGTGTAGGTCGTTCGCTCCAAGCTGGGCTGTGTGCACGAACCCCCCGTTCAG
CCCGACCGCTGCGCCTTATCCGGTAACTATCGTCTTGAGTCCAACCCGGTAAGACACGACTTATCGCCAC
TGGCAGCAGCCATTGGTAACTGATTTAGAGGACTTTGTCTTGAAGTTATGCACCTGTTAAGGCTAAACTG
AAAGAACAGATTTTGGTGAGTGCGGTCCTCCAACCCACTTACCTTGGTTCAAAGAGTTGGTAGCTCAGCG
AACCTTGAGAAAACCACCGTTGGTAGCGGTGGTTTTTCTTTATTTATGAGATGATGAATCAATCGGTCTA
TCAAGTCAACGAACAGCTATTCCGTTACTCTAGATTTCAGTGCAATTTATCTCTTCAAATGTAGCACCTG
AAGTCAGCCCCATACGATATAAGTTGTAATTCTCATGTTAGTCATGCCCCGCGCCCACCGGAAGGAGCTG
ACTGGGTTGAAGGCTCTCAAGGGCATCGGTCGAGATCCCGGTGCCTAATGAGTGAGCTAACTTACATTAA
TTGCGTTGCGCTCACTGCCCGCTTTCCAGTCGGGAAACCTGTCGTGCCAGCTGCATTAATGAATCGGCCA
ACGCGCGGGGAGAGGCGGTTTGCGTATTGGGCGCCAGGGTGGTTTTTCTTTTCACCAGTGAGACGGGCAA
CAGCTGATTGCCCTTCACCGCCTGGCCCTGAGAGAGTTGCAGCAAGCGGTCCACGCTGGTTTGCCCCAGC
AGGCGAAAATCCTGTTTGATGGTGGTTAACGGCGGGATATAACATGAGCTGTCTTCGGTATCGTCGTATC
CCACTACCGAGATGTCCGCACCAACGCGCAGCCCGGACTCGGTAATGGCGCGCATTGCGCCCAGCGCCAT
CTGATCGTTGGCAACCAGCATCGCAGTGGGAACGATGCCCTCATTCAGCATTTGCATGGTTTGTTGAAAA
CCGGACATGGCACTCCAGTCGCCTTCCCGTTCCGCTATCGGCTGAATTTGATTGCGAGTGAGATATTTAT
GCCAGCCAGCCAGACGCAGACGCGCCGAGACAGAACTTAATGGGCCCGCTAACAGCGCGATTTGCTGGTG
ACCCAATGCGACCAGATGCTCCACGCCCAGTCGCGTACCGTCTTCATGGGAGAAAATAATACTGTTGATG
GGTGTCTGGTCAGAGACATCAAGAAATAACGCCGGAACATTAGTGCAGGCAGCTTCCACAGCAATGGCAT
CCTGGTCATCCAGCGGATAGTTAATGATCAGCCCACTGACGCGTTGCGCGAGAAGATTGTGCACCGCCGC
TTTACAGGCTTCGACGCCGCTTCGTTCTACCATCGACACCACCACGCTGGCACCCAGTTGATCGGCGCGA
GATTTAATCGCCGCGACAATTTGCGACGGCGCGTGCAGGGCCAGACTGGAGGTGGCAACGCCAATCAGCA
ACGACTGTTTGCCCGCCAGTTGTTGTGCCACGCGGTTGGGAATGTAATTCAGCTCCGCCATCGCCGCTTC
CACTTTTTCCCGCGTTTTCGCAGAAACGTGGCTGGCCTGGTTCACCACGCGGGAAACGGTCTGATAAGAG
ACACCGGCATACTCTGCGACATCGTATAACGTTACTGGTTTCACATTCACCACCCTGAATTGACTCTCTT
CCGGGCGCTATCATGCCATACCGCGAAAGGTTTTGCGCCATTCGATGGTGTCCGGGATCTCGACGCTCTC
CCTTATGCGACTCCTGCATTAGGAAATTAATACGACTCACTATA
Features (pLannotate 1.2.2; 15 found; start..end, strand, type, name):
      3..27      +  protein_bind   lac operator: The lac repressor binds to the lac operator to inhibit transcription in E. coli. This inhibition can be relieved by adding lactose or isopropyl-β-D-thiogalactopyranoside (IPTG). lac repressor encoded by lacI
     42..64      +  RBS            RBS: efficient ribosome binding site from bacteriophage T7 gene 10 (Olins and Rangwala, 1989)
     71..793     +  CDS            rpsB (sequence withheld): RS2_ECOLI - Experimental evidence at protein level: Swiss-Prot protein existence level 1. Required for ribosomal protein S1 to bind to the 30S subunit. From Escherichia coli (strain K12).
    805..822     +  CDS            SET1 (fragment): solubility-enhancement tag derived from T7 phage gene 10B
    830..877     +  terminator     T7 terminator: transcription terminator for bacteriophage T7 RNA polymerase
   1041..1098    +  promoter       AmpR promoter (fragment): bla
   1107..1922    -  CDS            KanR: aminoglycoside phosphotransferase; aph(3')-Ia; confers resistance to kanamycin in bacteria or G418 (Geneticin®) in eukaryotes
   1923..2014    -  promoter       AmpR promoter: bla
   2030..2779    -  rep_origin     RSF ori: Plasmids containing the RSF 1030 origin of replication can be propagated in E. coli cells that contain additional plasmids with compatible origins.
   2862..2926    -  CDS            TcR (fragment): tetracycline efflux protein; tet; confers resistance to tetracycline
   2941..2962    -  protein_bind   CAP binding site: CAP binding activates transcription in the presence of cAMP. E. coli catabolite activator protein
   2975..4057    -  CDS            lacI: lac repressor; lacI; The lac repressor binds to the lac operator to inhibit transcription in E. coli. This inhibition can be relieved by adding lactose or isopropyl-β-D-thiogalactopyranoside (IPTG).
   4058..4135    -  promoter       lacI promoter: lacI
   4143..4178    -  CDS            TcR (fragment): tetracycline efflux protein; tet; confers resistance to tetracycline
   4181..2       +  promoter       T7 promoter (across the origin): promoter for bacteriophage T7 RNA polymerase
