[The description below was written by a language model from this plasmid's Addgene catalogue record and pLannotate feature annotations shown in this document.]
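Description:
pRSF-1b-S2 is a bacterial expression plasmid built on the Novagen pRSF-1b backbone for producing untagged *E. coli* 30S ribosomal subunit protein S2 (rpsB) in *E. coli*. The 4,197-nt sequenced record carries the RSF1030 origin of replication, which the catalogue lists as high copy and which is compatible with other common origin classes, so the plasmid can coexist with additional plasmids in the same cell. Selection is by kanamycin through an aph(3')-Ia aminoglycoside phosphotransferase gene driven by a bla-type promoter.

The expression cassette follows the standard T7lac design. A T7 promoter, annotated across the numbering origin of the circular sequence, is immediately followed by a lac operator. A strong ribosome binding site from phage T7 gene 10 then precedes the rpsB coding sequence, which was inserted by Gibson assembly, and a T7 terminator closes the unit. A plasmid-borne lacI gene with its own promoter supplies lac repressor, keeping transcription off until IPTG or lactose is added. Expression also depends on a host that provides T7 RNA polymerase, although the record does not name an expression strain. No affinity tag is annotated on the coding sequence, consistent with the stated tagless design. The short SET1, TcR and extra AmpR promoter fragments, and probably the CAP binding site, look like automated-annotation hits to backbone remnants rather than functional elements.

The plasmid is intended for overexpressing native-sequence S2. The associated publication concerns transient protein–RNA interactions during nascent ribosomal RNA folding, which points to use of the protein in ribosome assembly studies.
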