Addgene plasmid #128590: pRSF-1b-S2
Purpose: Expresses tagless S2 ribosomal protein in E.coli
Depositing lab: James Williamson. Depositing organization: Scripps California (The Scripps Research Institute). Publication: Transient Protein-RNA Interactions Guide Nascent Ribosomal RNA Folding. Duss O, Stepanyuk GA, Puglisi JD, Williamson JR. Cell. 2019 Nov 27;179(6):1357-1369.e16. doi: 10.1016/j.cell.2019.10.035. Epub 2019 Nov 21. PubMed 31761533.
Backbone
  Vector backbone: pRSF-1b
  Backbone manufacturer: Novagen
  Vector type: Bacterial Expression
Growth in bacteria
  Bacterial resistance: Kanamycin, 50 μg/mL
  Growth temperature: 37°C
  Growth strain: DH5alpha
  Copy number: High Copy
Gene/Insert
  Gene/Insert name: 30S ribosomal subunit protein S2 (alt name: rpsB)
  Species: E.coli
  Insert size (bp): 710
  Entrez Gene: rpsB (a.k.a. b0169, ECK0168)
  Promoter: T7
  Cloning method: Gibson Cloning
  Sequencing primers: 5′ T7 forward; 3′ T7 reverse
Terms and licenses: Academic/Nonprofit Terms; Industry Terms: Not Available to Industry
How to cite: pRSF-1b-S2 was a gift from James Williamson (Addgene plasmid # 128590 ; http://n2t.net/addgene:128590 ; RRID:Addgene_128590)
