>Addgene plasmid #128590 | pRSF-1b-S2 | depositor partial sequence | sequence record 255527 | T7 promoter forward
TTTGTTTAACTTTAATAAGGAGATATACC
[723 nt withheld, positions 30-752]
TAATTAACCTAGGCTGCTGCCACCGCTGAGCAATAACTAGCATAACCCCTTGGGGCCT
